>Addgene plasmid #32417 | pENTR-L5-EYFP-L2 | depositor full sequence | sequence record 37105 | pENTR-L5-EYFP-L2 sequence 3274 bps
CTATACAAAGTTGGCATTATAAGAAAGCATTGCTTATCAATTTGTTGCAACGAACAGGTCACTATCAGTC
AAAATAAAATCATTATTTGCCATCCAGCTGCAGGGCGGCCGCGATATCCCCTATAGTGAGTCGTATTACA
TGGTCATAGCTGTTTCCTGGCAGCTCTGGCCCGTGTCTCAAAATCTCTGATGTTACATTGCACAAGATAA
AAATATATCATCATGAACAATAAAACTGTCTGCTTACATAAACAGTAATACAAGGGGTGTTATGAGCCAT
ATTCAACGGGAAACGTCGAGGCCGCGATTAAATTCCAACATGGATGCTGATTTATATGGGTATAAATGGG
CTCGCGATAATGTCGGGCAATCAGGTGCGACAATCTATCGCTTGTATGGGAAGCCCGATGCGCCAGAGTT
GTTTCTGAAACATGGCAAAGGTAGCGTTGCCAATGATGTTACAGATGAGATGGTCAGACTAAACTGGCTG
ACGGAATTTATGCCTCTTCCGACCATCAAGCATTTTATCCGTACTCCTGATGATGCATGGTTACTCACCA
CTGCGATCCCCGGAAAAACAGCATTCCAGGTATTAGAAGAATATCCTGATTCAGGTGAAAATATTGTTGA
TGCGCTGGCAGTGTTCCTGCGCCGGTTGCATTCGATTCCTGTTTGTAATTGTCCTTTTAACAGCGATCGC
GTATTTCGTCTCGCTCAGGCGCAATCACGAATGAATAACGGTTTGGTTGATGCGAGTGATTTTGATGACG
AGCGTAATGGCTGGCCTGTTGAACAAGTCTGGAAAGAAATGCATAAACTTTTGCCATTCTCACCGGATTC
AGTCGTCACTCATGGTGATTTCTCACTTGATAACCTTATTTTTGACGAGGGGAAATTAATAGGTTGTATT
GATGTTGGACGAGTCGGAATCGCAGACCGATACCAGGATCTTGCCATCCTATGGAACTGCCTCGGTGAGT
TTTCTCCTTCATTACAGAAACGGCTTTTTCAAAAATATGGTATTGATAATCCTGATATGAATAAATTGCA
GTTTCATTTGATGCTCGATGAGTTTTTCTAATCAGAATTGGTTAATTGGTTGTAACACTGGCAGAGCATT
ACGCTGACTTGACGGGACGGCGCAAGCTCATGACCAAAATCCCTTAACGTGAGTTACGCGTCGTTCCACT
GAGCGTCAGACCCCGTAGAAAAGATCAAAGGATCTTCTTGAGATCCTTTTTTTCTGCGCGTAATCTGCTG
CTTGCAAACAAAAAAACCACCGCTACCAGCGGTGGTTTGTTTGCCGGATCAAGAGCTACCAACTCTTTTT
CCGAAGGTAACTGGCTTCAGCAGAGCGCAGATACCAAATACTGTTCTTCTAGTGTAGCCGTAGTTAGGCC
ACCACTTCAAGAACTCTGTAGCACCGCCTACATACCTCGCTCTGCTAATCCTGTTACCAGTGGCTGCTGC
CAGTGGCGATAAGTCGTGTCTTACCGGGTTGGACTCAAGACGATAGTTACCGGATAAGGCGCAGCGGTCG
GGCTGAACGGGGGGTTCGTGCACACAGCCCAGCTTGGAGCGAACGACCTACACCGAACTGAGATACCTAC
AGCGTGAGCTATGAGAAAGCGCCACGCTTCCCGAAGGGAGAAAGGCGGACAGGTATCCGGTAAGCGGCAG
GGTCGGAACAGGAGAGCGCACGAGGGAGCTTCCAGGGGGAAACGCCTGGTATCTTTATAGTCCTGTCGGG
TTTCGCCACCTCTGACTTGAGCGTCGATTTTTGTGATGCTCGTCAGGGGGGCGGAGCCTATGGAAAAACG
CCAGCAACGCGGCCTTTTTACGGTTCCTGGCCTTTTGCTGGCCTTTTGCTCACATGTTCTTTCCTGCGTT
ATCCCCTGATTCTGTGGATAACCGTATTACCGCCTTTGAGTGAGCTGATACCGCTCGCCGCAGCCGAACG
ACCGAGCGCAGCGAGTCAGTGAGCGAGGAAGCGGAAGAGCGCCCAATACGCAAACCGCCTCTCCCCGCGC
GTTGGCCGATTCATTAATGCAGCTGGCACGACAGGTTTCCCGACTGGAAAGCGGGCAGTGAGCGCAACGC
AATTAATACGCGTACCGCTAGCCAGGAAGAGTTTGTAGAAACGCAAAAAGGCCATCCGTCAGGATGGCCT
TCTGCTTAGTTTGATGCCTGGCAGTTTATGGCGGGCGTCCTGCCCGCCACCCTCCGGGCCGTTGCTTCAC
AACGTTCAAATCCGCTCCCGGCGGATTTGTCCTACTCAGGAGAGCGTTCACCGACAAACAACAGATAAAA
CGAAAGGCCCAGTCTTCCGACTGAGCCTTTCGTTTTATTTGATGCCTGGCAGTTCCCTACTCTCGCGTTA
ACGCTAGCATGGATGTTTTCCCAGTCACGACGTTGTAAAACGACGGCCAGTCTTAAGCTCGGGCCCCAAA
TAATGATTTTATTTTGACTGATAGTGACCTGTTCGTTGCAACAAATTGATGAGCAATGCTTTTTTATAAT
GCCAACTTTGTATACAAAAGTTGTGGTGAGCAAGGGCGAGGAGCTGTTCACCGGGGTGGTGCCCATCCTG
GTCGAGCTGGACGGCGACGTAAACGGCCACAAGTTCAGCGTGTCCGGCGAGGGCGAGGGCGATGCCACCT
ACGGCAAGCTGACCCTGAAGTTCATCTGCACCACCGGCAAGCTGCCCGTGCCCTGGCCCACCCTCGTGAC
CACCTTCGGCTACGGCCTGCAGTGCTTCGCCCGCTACCCCGACCACATGAAGCAGCACGACTTCTTCAAG
TCCGCCATGCCCGAAGGCTACGTCCAGGAGCGCACCATCTTCTTCAAGGACGACGGCAACTACAAGACCC
GCGCCGAGGTGAAGTTCGAGGGCGACACCCTGGTGAACCGCATCGAGCTGAAGGGCATCGACTTCAAGGA
GGACGGCAACATCCTGGGGCACAAGCTGGAGTACAACTACAACAGCCACAACGTCTATATCATGGCCGAC
AAGCAGAAGAACGGCATCAAGGTGAACTTCAAGATCCGCCACAACATCGAGGACGGCAGCGTGCAGCTCG
CCGACCACTACCAGCAGAACACCCCCATCGGCGACGGCCCCGTGCTGCTGCCCGACAACCACTACCTGAG
CTACCAGTCCGCCCTGAGCAAAGACCCCAACGAGAAGCGCGATCACATGGTCCTGCTGGAGTTCGTGACC
GCCGCCGGGATCACTCTCGGCATGGACGAGCTGTACAAGTAACACCCAACTTTT
Features (pLannotate 1.2.2; 10 found; start..end, strand, type, name):
    120..138     -  promoter       T7 promoter: promoter for bacteriophage T7 RNA polymerase
    272..1081    +  CDS            KanR: aminoglycoside phosphotransferase; aph(3')-Ia; confers resistance to kanamycin in bacteria or G418 (Geneticin®) in eukaryotes
   1228..1816    +  rep_origin     ori: high-copy-number ColE1/pMB1/pBR322/pUC origin of replication
   1999..2091    +  CDS            lacI (fragment): lac repressor; lacI; The lac repressor binds to the lac operator to inhibit transcription in E. coli. This inhibition can be relieved by adding lactose or isopropyl-β-D-thiogalactopyranoside (IPTG).
   2146..2173    -  terminator     rrnB T2 terminator: transcription terminator T2 from the E. coli rrnB gene
   2305..2348    +  terminator     rrnB T1 terminator: Escherichia coli rrnB; transcription terminator T1 from the E. coli rrnB gene
   2395..2431    -  CDS            lacZα (fragment): LacZα fragment of β-galactosidase; lacZ fragment
   2448..2543    +  protein_bind   attL5: mutant version of attL; recombination site for the Gateway® LR reaction LR Clonase™
   2544..3262    +  CDS            EYFP (fragment): enhanced YFP mammalian codon-optimized
   3267..88      -  protein_bind   attL4 (across the origin): mutant version of attL; recombination site for the Gateway® LR reaction LR Clonase™
