[The description below was written by a language model from this plasmid's Addgene catalogue record and pLannotate feature annotations shown in this document.]
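Description:
pENTR-L5-EYFP-L2 is a small (about 3.3 kb) Gateway entry clone built by recombining an EYFP coding sequence, derived from pEYFP, into an Invitrogen pDONR221-type MultiSite donor backbone. It is a bacterial cloning intermediate rather than an expression vector. It replicates in E. coli from a high-copy ColE1/pUC-type origin and is selected with kanamycin through an aph(3')-Ia aminoglycoside phosphotransferase gene. The rrnB T1 and T2 terminators upstream of the recombination cassette insulate the insert from read-through transcription from the backbone. Short lacI and lacZα fragments and a T7 promoter next to the cassette are remnants of the donor vector, with the flanking region also serving for M13 primer sequencing.

The payload is mammalian codon-optimised enhanced yellow fluorescent protein, annotated as a near-full-length match, placed directly after an attL5 site with no promoter of its own. The site on the 3′ side is a point of inconsistency. The plasmid name indicates attL2, the catalogue lists the backbone as an L5-L4 donor, and the automated annotation calls the site spanning the sequence origin attL4. These attL variants are closely similar, so the annotation may be a misassignment, but the record does not settle which is correct.

In a multi-fragment LR Clonase reaction, the EYFP module would be joined downstream of a partner entry clone ending in a compatible site, such as one carrying a promoter or another upstream element, and transferred into a destination vector. The associated publication describes a modular toolbox for rapidly assembling viral vectors that raise or lower gene expression in neurons in vivo, where this clone supplies the fluorescent reporter component.
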