Addgene plasmid #32417: pENTR-L5-EYFP-L2
Depositing lab: Matthew Nolan. Depositing organization: University of Edinburgh. Publication: A Molecular Toolbox for Rapid Generation of Viral Vectors to Up- or Down-Regulate Neuronal Gene Expression in vivo. White MD, Milne RV, Nolan MF. Front Mol Neurosci. 2011;4:8. Epub 2011 Jul 4. 10.3389/fnmol.2011.00008 PubMed 21772812.
Backbone
  Vector backbone: pDONR221 L5-L4
  Backbone manufacturer: Invitrogen
  Vector type: Gateway cloning vector
Growth in bacteria
  Bacterial resistance: Kanamycin, 50 μg/mL
  Growth temperature: 30°C
  Growth strain: Stbl2
  Copy number: High Copy
Gene/Insert
  Gene/Insert name: EYFP
  Cloning method: Gateway Cloning
  Sequencing primers: 5′ M13 Forward
Resource information
  A portion of this plasmid was derived from a plasmid made by: pEYFP
Terms and licenses: Academic/Nonprofit Terms; Industry Terms: Not Available to Industry
How to cite: pENTR-L5-EYFP-L2 was a gift from Matthew Nolan (Addgene plasmid # 32417 ; http://n2t.net/addgene:32417 ; RRID:Addgene_32417)
