>Addgene plasmid #32417 | pENTR-L5-EYFP-L2 | addgene partial sequence | sequence record 39029 | M13pUC-Fwd
ATGATTTTATTTTGACTGATAGTGACCTGTTCGTTGCAACAAATTGATGAGCAATGCTTTTTTATAATGC
CAACTTTGTATACAAAAGTTGACCATGGTGAGCAAGGGCGAGGAGCTGTTCACCGGGGTGGTGCCCATCC
TGGTCGAGCTGGACGGCGACGTAAACGGCCACAAGTTCAGCGTGTCCGGCGAGGGCGAGGGCGATGCCAC
CTACGGCAAGCTGACCCTGAAGTTCATCTGCACCACCGGCAAGCTGCCCGTGCCCTGGCCCACCCTCGTG
ACCACCTTCGGCTACGGCCTGCAGTGCTTCGCCCGCTACCCCGACCACATGAAGCAGCACGACTTCTTCA
AGTCCGCCATGCCCGAAGGCTACGTCCAGGAGCGCACCATCTTCTTCAAGGACGACGGCAACTACAAGAC
CCGCGCCGAGGTGAAGTTCGAGGGCGACACCCTGGTGAACCGCATCGAGCTGAAGGGCATCGACTTCAAG
GAGGACGGCAACATCCTGGGGCACAAGCTGGAGTACAACTACAACAGCCACAACGTCTATATCATGGCCG
ACAAGCAGAAGAACGGCATCAAGGTGAACTTCAAGATCCGCCACAACATCGAGGACGGCAGCGTGCA
